Addgene plasmid #143774: TFORF1238
Purpose: Lentiviral vector for overexpressing transcription factor ORFs with unique 24-bp barcodes. Barcodes facilitate identification of transcription factors in pooled screens.
Depositing lab: Feng Zhang. Depositing organization: Broad Institute. Publication: A transcription factor atlas of directed differentiation. Joung J, Ma S, Tay T, Geiger-Schuller KR, Kirchgatterer PC, Verdine VK, Guo B, Arias-Garcia MA, Allen WE, Singh A, Kuksenko O, Abudayyeh OO, Gootenberg JS, Fu Z, Macrae RK, Buenrostro JD, Regev A, Zhang F. Cell. 2023 Jan 5;186(1):209-229.e26. doi: 10.1016/j.cell.2022.11.026. PubMed 36608654.
Backbone
  Vector backbone: pLX_TRC317
  Backbone manufacturer: Broad Institute Genetic Perturbation Platform
  Backbone size w/o insert (bp): 8264
  Vector type: Mammalian Expression, Lentiviral
  Selectable markers: Puromycin
Growth in bacteria
  Bacterial resistance: Ampicillin, 100 μg/mL
  Growth temperature: 37°C
  Growth strain: NEB Stable
  Copy number: High Copy
Gene/Insert
  Gene/Insert name: HOMEZ
  Species: H. sapiens (human)
  Insert size (bp): 1754
  Entrez Gene: HOMEZ (a.k.a. KIAA1443)
  Promoter: EF1a
  Cloning method: Unknown
  Sequencing primers: 5′ GGGTGGAGACTGAAGTTAGGCCAG; 3′ CACATAGCGTAAAAGGAGCAACATAG
Terms and licenses: Academic/Nonprofit Terms; Industry Terms: Not Available to Industry
Depositor comments: NM_020834,ENST00000357460 . The transcription factor ORF portion of this plasmid was synthesized by Genewiz. Please test multiple small colonies in case of plasmid recombination. To make this collection available in a timely manner, a portion of this collection was not fully sequenced by Addgene. If an Addgene verified full plasmid sequence is not available, please contact us prior to placing an order to request the full sequence.
How to cite: TFORF1238 was a gift from Feng Zhang (Addgene plasmid # 143774 ; http://n2t.net/addgene:143774 ; RRID:Addgene_143774)
