[The description below was written by a language model from this plasmid's Addgene catalogue record and pLannotate feature annotations shown in this document.]
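Description:
TFORF1238 is a third-generation-style, self-inactivating lentiviral expression plasmid built on the pLX_TRC317 backbone and carrying the human transcription factor gene HOMEZ (also known as KIAA1443). It belongs to a barcoded collection of transcription factor ORFs designed for overexpression screens. In bacteria it is maintained through a high-copy ColE1/pUC-type origin and ampicillin resistance. An f1 origin and remnants of lac, T7 and T3 cloning-vector sequence are also present. The depositor notes a risk of plasmid recombination, which is typical of LTR-containing vectors.

The viral genome is transcribed from an RSV promoter fused to a truncated HIV-1 5' LTR. This is followed by the Ψ packaging signal, a partial gag sequence and the RRE for Rev-dependent nuclear export. An SV40 early promoter/origin drives the puromycin N-acetyltransferase gene, allowing selection of transduced mammalian cells. Downstream of it lies the cPPT/CTS, which aids nuclear import of the reverse-transcribed genome. The EF-1α promoter then drives constitutive expression of the synthesized HOMEZ ORF, and a WPRE further downstream enhances transcript stability and expression. The ΔU3 3' LTR inactivates LTR promoter activity after integration, and an SV40 polyadenylation signal follows it.

According to the catalogue entry, each ORF in the collection is paired with a unique 24-bp barcode, so that transcription factors can be identified by sequencing in pooled screens. The barcode is not annotated in the feature table. Short matches to tag and U6 sequences between the ORF and the WPRE are probably incidental annotation hits in that region. The construct is intended for lentiviral delivery and stable overexpression of HOMEZ, for example in directed-differentiation screens.
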