Features (pLannotate 1.2.2; 32 found; start..end, strand, type, name):
      5..231     +  promoter       RSV promoter: Rous sarcoma virus enhancer/promoter
    232..412     +  LTR            5' LTR (truncated): truncated 5' long terminal repeat (LTR) from HIV-1
    459..584     +  misc_feature   HIV-1 Ψ: packaging signal of human immunodeficiency virus type 1
    568..931     +  CDS            HIV-1 gag (fragment): gag protein from human immunodeficiency virus 1; gag
   1077..1310    +  misc_feature   RRE: The Rev response element (RRE) of HIV-1 allows for Rev-dependent mRNA export from the nucleus to the cytoplasm.
   1687..1713    +  CDS            Rev (fragment): human immunodeficiency virus 1 (HIV-1) Rev protein; rev; enhances nuclear export of unspliced and incompletely spliced viral mRNAs
   1720..1743    +  promoter       SV40 promoter (fragment): SV40 early promoter
   1744..1815    +  promoter       SV40 promoter (fragment): SV40 enhancer and early promoter
   1839..1974    +  rep_origin     SV40 ori: SV40 origin of replication
   2020..2616    +  CDS            PuroR (fragment): puromycin N-acetyltransferase; pac from Streptomyces; confers resistance to puromycin
   2665..2782    +  misc_feature   cPPT/CTS: central polypurine tract and central termination sequence of HIV-1
   2847..2913    +  CDS            small t antigen (fragment): SV40 (simian virus 40) small t antigen
   2920..4098    +  promoter       EF-1α promoter: strong constitutive promoter for human elongation factor EF-1α
   4115..5659    +  CDS            HOMEZ (fragment): HOMEZ_HUMAN - Also known as KIAA1443. Experimental evidence at protein level: Swiss-Prot protein existence level 1. May function as a transcriptional regulator. From Homo sapiens (Human).
   5733..5750    -  CDS            capTEV™ (fragment): composite tag for in vivo biotinylation, TEV protease cleavage, and 6xHis tagging
   5780..5833    +  promoter       U6 promoter (fragment): RNA polymerase III promoter for human U6 snRNA
   5875..6463    +  misc_feature   WPRE: woodchuck hepatitis virus posttranscriptional regulatory element
   6514..6533    +  misc_feature   cPPT/CTS (fragment): central polypurine tract and central termination sequence of HIV-1
   6535..6768    +  LTR            3' LTR (ΔU3): self-inactivating 3' long terminal repeat (LTR) from HIV-1
   6846..6967    +  polyA_signal   SV40 poly(A) signal: SV40 polyadenylation signal
   7007..7142    +  rep_origin     SV40 ori: SV40 origin of replication
   7163..7181    -  promoter       T7 promoter: promoter for bacteriophage T7 RNA polymerase
   7189..7344    +  CDS            lacZα (fragment): LacZα fragment of β-galactosidase; lacZ fragment
   7349..7777    +  rep_origin     f1 ori (sequence partly withheld): f1 bacteriophage origin of replication; arrow indicates direction of (+) strand synthesis
   7830..7934    +  promoter       AmpR promoter: bla
   7935..8795    +  CDS            AmpR: β-lactamase; bla; confers resistance to ampicillin, carbenicillin, and related antibiotics
   8966..9554    +  rep_origin     ori: high-copy-number ColE1/pMB1/pBR322/pUC origin of replication
   9737..9829    +  CDS            lacI (fragment): lac repressor; lacI; The lac repressor binds to the lac operator to inhibit transcription in E. coli. This inhibition can be relieved by adding lactose or isopropyl-β-D-thiogalactopyranoside (IPTG).
   9842..9863    +  protein_bind   CAP binding site: CAP binding activates transcription in the presence of cAMP. E. coli catabolite activator protein
   9878..9908    +  promoter       lac promoter: promoter for the E. coli lac operon
   9916..9932    +  protein_bind   lac operator: The lac repressor binds to the lac operator to inhibit transcription in E. coli. This inhibition can be relieved by adding lactose or isopropyl-β-D-thiogalactopyranoside (IPTG). lac repressor encoded by lacI
   9977..9995    +  promoter       T3 promoter: promoter for bacteriophage T3 RNA polymerase
>Addgene plasmid #143774 | TFORF1238 | addgene full sequence | sequence record 407867 | Addgene NGS Result
TTAATGTAGTCTTATGCAATACTCTTGTAGTCTTGCAACATGGTAACGATGAGTTAGCAACATGCCTTAC
AAGGAGAGAAAAAGCACCGTGCATGCCGATTGGTGGAAGTAAGGTGGTACGATCGTGCCTTATTAGGAAG
GCAACAGACGGGTCTGACATGGATTGGACGAACCACTGAATTGCCGCATTGCAGAGATATTGTATTTAAG
TGCCTAGCTCGATACATAAACGGGTCTCTCTGGTTAGACCAGATCTGAGCCTGGGAGCTCTCTGGCTAAC
TAGGGAACCCACTGCTTAAGCCTCAATAAAGCTTGCCTTGAGTGCTTCAAGTAGTGTGTGCCCGTCTGTT
GTGTGACTCTGGTAACTAGAGATCCCTCAGACCCTTTTAGTCAGTGTGGAAAATCTCTAGCAGTGGCGCC
CGAACAGGGACTTGAAAGCGAAAGGGAAACCAGAGGAGCTCTCTCGACGCAGGACTCGGCTTGCTGAAGC
GCGCACGGCAAGAGGCGAGGGGCGGCGACTGGTGAGTACGCCAAAAATTTTGACTAGCGGAGGCTAGAAG
GAGAGAGATGGGTGCGAGAGCGTCAGTATTAAGCGGGGGAGAATTAGATCGCGATGGGAAAAAATTCGGT
TAAGGCCAGGGGGAAAGAAAAAATATAAATTAAAACATATAGTATGGGCAAGCAGGGAGCTAGAACGATT
CGCAGTTAATCCTGGCCTGTTAGAAACATCAGAAGGCTGTAGACAAATACTGGGACAGCTACAACCATCC
CTTCAGACAGGATCAGAAGAACTTAGATCATTATATAATACAGTAGCAACCCTCTATTGTGTGCATCAAA
GGATAGAGATAAAAGACACCAAGGAAGCTTTAGACAAGATAGAGGAAGAGCAAAACAAAAGTAAGACCAC
CGCACAGCAAGCGGCCGCTGATCTTCAGACCTGGAGGAGGAGATATGAGGGACAATTGGAGAAGTGAATT
ATATAAATATAAAGTAGTAAAAATTGAACCATTAGGAGTAGCACCCACCAAGGCAAAGAGAAGAGTGGTG
CAGAGAGAAAAAAGAGCAGTGGGAATAGGAGCTTTGTTCCTTGGGTTCTTGGGAGCAGCAGGAAGCACTA
TGGGCGCAGCGTCAATGACGCTGACGGTACAGGCCAGACAATTATTGTCTGGTATAGTGCAGCAGCAGAA
CAATTTGCTGAGGGCTATTGAGGCGCAACAGCATCTGTTGCAACTCACAGTCTGGGGCATCAAGCAGCTC
CAGGCAAGAATCCTGGCTGTGGAAAGATACCTAAAGGATCAACAGCTCCTGGGGATTTGGGGTTGCTCTG
GAAAACTCATTTGCACCACTGCTGTGCCTTGGAATGCTAGTTGGAGTAATAAATCTCTGGAACAGATTTG
GAATCACACGACCTGGATGGAGTGGGACAGAGAAATTAACAATTACACAAGCTTAATACACTCCTTAATT
GAAGAATCGCAAAACCAGCAAGAAAAGAATGAACAAGAATTATTGGAATTAGATAAATGGGCAAGTTTGT
GGAATTGGTTTAACATAACAAATTGGCTGTGGTATATAAAATTATTCATAATGATAGTAGGAGGCTTGGT
AGGTTTAAGAATAGTTTTTGCTGTACTTTCTATAGTGAATAGAGTTAGGCAGGGATATTCACCATTATCG
TTTCAGACCCACCTCCCAACCCCGAGGGGACCCATGCATTGCATCTCAATTAGTCAGCAACCAGGTGTGG
AAAGTCCCCAGGCTCCCCAGCAGGCAGAAGTATGCAAAGCATGCGTCTCAATTAGTCAGCAACCATAGTC
CCGCCCCTAACTCCGCCCATCCCGCCCCTAACTCCGCCCAGTTCCGCCCATTCTCCGCCCCATGGCTGAC
TAATTTTTTTTATTTATGCAGAGGCCGAGGCCGCCTCGGCCTCTGAGCTATTCCAGAAGTAGTGAGGAGG
CTTTTTTGGAGGCCTAGGCTTTTGCAAAAAGCTTTCTAGAGGTACCACCGGAGCTTACCATGACCGAGTA
CAAGCCCACGGTGCGCCTCGCCACCCGCGACGACGTCCCCAGGGCCGTACGCACCCTCGCCGCCGCGTTC
GCCGACTACCCCGCCACGCGCCACACCGTCGATCCGGACCGCCACATCGAGCGGGTCACCGAGCTGCAAG
AACTCTTCCTCACGCGCGTCGGGCTCGACATCGGCAAGGTGTGGGTCGCGGACGACGGCGCCGCCGTGGC
GGTCTGGACCACGCCGGAGAGCGTCGAAGCGGGGGCGGTGTTCGCCGAGATCGGCCCGCGCATGGCCGAG
TTGAGCGGTTCCCGGCTGGCCGCGCAGCAACAGATGGAAGGCCTCCTGGCGCCGCACCGGCCCAAGGAGC
CCGCGTGGTTCCTGGCCACCGTCGGCGTCTCGCCCGACCACCAGGGCAAGGGTCTGGGCAGCGCCGTCGT
GCTCCCCGGAGTGGAGGCGGCCGAGCGCGCCGGGGTGCCCGCCTTCCTGGAGACCTCCGCGCCCCGCAAC
CTCCCCTTCTACGAGCGGCTCGGCTTCACCGTCACCGCCGACGTCGAGGTGCCCGAAGGACCGCGCACCT
GGTGCATGACCCGCAAGCCCGGTGCCAGTTAACGAATTCTAGATCTTGAGACAAATGGCAGTATTCATCC
ACAATTTTAAAAGAAAAGGGGGGATTGGGGGGTACAGTGCAGGGGAAAGAATAGTAGACATAATAGCAAC
AGACATACAAACTAAAGAATTACAAAAACAAATTACAAAAATTCAAAATTTTCGGGTTTATTACAGGGAC
AGCAGAGATCCACTTTGGCGCCGGCTCGAGGCCTGCAGGTGCAAAGATGGATAAAGTTTTAAACAGAGAG
GAATCTTTGCAGCTAATGGACCTTCTAGGTCTTGAAAGGAGTGGGAATTGGCTCCGGTGCCCGTCAGTGG
GCAGAGCGCACATCGCCCACAGTCCCCGAGAAGTTGGGGGGAGGGGTCGGCAATTGAACCGGTGCCTAGA
GAAGGTGGCGCGGGGTAAACTGGGAAAGTGATGTCGTGTACTGGCTCCGCCTTTTTCCCGAGGGTGGGGG
AGAACCGTATATAAGTGCAGTAGTCGCCGTGAACGTTCTTTTTCGCAACGGGTTTGCCGCCAGAACACAG
GTAAGTGCCGTGTGTGGTTCCCGCGGGCCTGGCCTCTTTACGGGTTATGGCCCTTGCGTGCCTTGAATTA
CTTCCACCTGGCTGCAGTACGTGATTCTTGATCCCGAGCTTCGGGTTGGAAGTGGGTGGGAGAGTTCGAG
GCCTTGCGCTTAAGGAGCCCCTTCGCCTCGTGCTTGAGTTGAGGCCTGGCCTGGGCGCTGGGGCCGCCGC
GTGCGAATCTGGTGGCACCTTCGCGCCTGTCTCGCTGCTTTCGATAAGTCTCTAGCCATTTAAAATTTTT
GATGACCTGCTGCGACGCTTTTTTTCTGGCAAGATAGTCTTGTAAATGCGGGCCAAGATCTGCACACTGG
TATTTCGGTTTTTGGGGCCGCGGGCGGCGACGGGGCCCGTGCGTCCCAGCGCACATGTTCGGCGAGGCGG
GGCCTGCGAGCGCGGCCACCGAGAATCGGACGGGGGTAGTCTCAAGCTGGCCGGCCTGCTCTGGTGCCTG
GCCTCGCGCCGCCGTGTATCGCCCCGCCCTGGGCGGCAAGGCTGGCCCGGTCGGCACCAGTTGCGTGAGC
GGAAAGATGGCCGCTTCCCGGCCCTGCTGCAGGGAGCTCAAAATGGAGGACGCGGCGCTCGGGAGAGCGG
GCGGGTGAGTCACCCACACAAAGGAAAAGGGCCTTTCCGTCCTCAGCCGTCGCTTCATGTGACTCCACGG
AGTACCGGGCGCCGTCCAGGCACCTCGATTAGTTCTCGAGCTTTTGGAGTACGTCGTCTTTAGGTTGGGG
GGAGGGGTTTTATGCGATGGAGTTTCCCCACACTGAGTGGGTGGAGACTGAAGTTAGGCCAGCTTGGCAC
TTGATGTAATTCTCCTTGGAATTTGCCCTTTTTGAGTTTGGATCTTGGTTCATTCTCAAGCCTCAGACAG
TGGTTCAAAGTTTTTTTCTTCCATTTCAGGTGTCGTGAGGCTAGCACCGCCACCATGGTGCGAGGCTGGG
AGCCGCCGCCCGGGCTGGACTGCGCTATCTCTGAAGGGCACAAATCAGAAGGCACCATGCCTCCTAATAA
AGAGGCCAGCGGTCTCAGTAGTTCACCAGCGGGGCTCATCTGCCTCCCTCCAATCTCTGAGGAGCTACAG
CTTGTGTGGACGCAAGCAGCCCAGACCAGTGAGCTAGACAGCAATGAACACCTGCTCAAAACCTTCAGCT
ACTTTCCCTATCCCAGCCTAGCAGACATTGCCCTTCTCTGCCTACGTTATGGGTTGCAGATGGAGAAAGT
CAAGACTTGGTTTATGGCCCAGCGCCTCCGCTGTGGTATTAGCTGGTCATCTGAAGAAATAGAAGAGACT
CGAGCCCGAGTAGTCTACCGTCGGGACCAACTCCATTTCAAATCCCTTCTCTCTTTTACTCATCATGCGG
GACGGCCCCCAGAGGAGGTGCCTCCTCCTCCAGTGCCAGCTCCAGAGCAAGTTGGTATTGGAATAGGTCC
TCCAACTCTTAGCAAGCCTACCCAGACGAAAGGATTGAAGGTAGAGCCTGAGGAGCCCTCTCAGATGCCA
CCACTGCCACAGAGTCACCAGAAATTAAAGGAGTCCCTGATGACACCTGGCAGTGGAGCATTCCCCTACC
AATCAGATTTTTGGCAACATCTTCAAAGCAGTGGCCTCTCAAAGGAGCAGGCAGGCAGGGGTCCCAACCA
GTCACATGGCATAGGTACTGCTTCCTGGAACCACTCCACAACCGTCCCCCAGCCACAAGCTCGGGATAAA
CCCCCACCAATTGCATTAATTGCCAGTAGTTGTAAGGAGGAGTCAGCATCTAGTGTTACTCCCTCTTCTT
CCTCTACCTCTTCTTCTTTCCAGGTACTGGCTAATGGAGCTACTGCCGCCTCTAAACCCCTCCAGCCACT
AGGCTGTGTCCCACAGTCAGTGTCACCCAGTGAACAGGCATTACCCCCACATCTGGAACCAGCCTGGCCC
CAAGGGCTACGGCATAACTCAGTACCAGGTAGAGTTGGCCCCACAGAGTACCTTTCCCCAGATATGCAAC
GCCAGCGAAAGACCAAGCGCAAAACCAAAGAGCAGCTGGCTATCCTTAAATCCTTTTTTTTACAGTGCCA
GTGGGCACGGCGTGAGGATTACCAAAAGTTAGAACAGATCACTGGTTTACCTCGGCCTGAGATCATTCAG
TGGTTTGGTGACACACGCTATGCCTTGAAGCATGGGCAACTAAAGTGGTTTCGGGACAACGCAGTACCTG
GTGCCCCTAGTTTCCAAGACCCAGCAATTCCTACACCACCACCATCAACCCGCTCCTTGAACGAAAGGGC
TGAGACACCACCTCTGCCGATCCCTCCACCCCCACCGGATATACAACCCTTGGAGAGGTACTGGGCAGCC
CACCAACAGCTACGGGAAACTGATATCCCTCAATTGAGTCAGGCATCAAGGCTTAGCACCCAGCAGGTGC
TGGATTGGTTTGACTCTCGATTACCTCAGCCAGCTGAGGTGGTAGTTTGTCTAGATGAAGAAGAGGAAGA
GGAGGAGGAAGAACTGCCAGAAGATGATGAGGAAGAGGAGGAGGAGGAGGAGGAAGATGATGATGATGAT
GATGATGATGTGATCATACAAGACTAGTAATGAACTAGTCCGTAACTTGAAAGTATTTCGATTTCTTGGC
TTTATATATCTTGTGGAAAGGACGATTCGACAATATCGCAGCTGGATCAACGCGTTAAGTCGACAATCAA
CCTCTGGATTACAAAATTTGTGAAAGATTGACTGGTATTCTTAACTATGTTGCTCCTTTTACGCTATGTG
GATACGCTGCTTTAATGCCTTTGTATCATGCTATTGCTTCCCGTATGGCTTTCATTTTCTCCTCCTTGTA
TAAATCCTGGTTGCTGTCTCTTTATGAGGAGTTGTGGCCCGTTGTCAGGCAACGTGGCGTGGTGTGCACT
GTGTTTGCTGACGCAACCCCCACTGGTTGGGGCATTGCCACCACCTGTCAGCTCCTTTCCGGGACTTTCG
CTTTCCCCCTCCCTATTGCCACGGCGGAACTCATCGCCGCCTGCCTTGCCCGCTGCTGGACAGGGGCTCG
GCTGTTGGGCACTGACAATTCCGTGGTGTTGTCGGGGAAATCATCGTCCTTTCCTTGGCTGCTCGCCTGT
GTTGCCACCTGGATTCTGCGCGGGACGTCCTTCTGCTACGTCCCTTCGGCCCTCAATCCAGCGGACCTTC
CTTCCCGCGGCCTGCTGCCGGCTCTGCGGCCTCTTCCGCGTCTTCGCCTTCGCCCTCAGACGAGTCGGAT
CTCCCTTTGGGCCGCCTCCCCGCGTCGACTTTAAGACCAATGACTTACAAGGCAGCTGTAGATCTTAGCC
ACTTTTTAAAAGAAAAGGGGGGACTGGAAGGGCTAATTCACTCCCAACGAAGACAAGATCTGCTTTTTGC
TTGTACTGGGTCTCTCTGGTTAGACCAGATCTGAGCCTGGGAGCTCTCTGGCTAACTAGGGAACCCACTG
CTTAAGCCTCAATAAAGCTTGCCTTGAGTGCTTCAAGTAGTGTGTGCCCGTCTGTTGTGTGACTCTGGTA
ACTAGAGATCCCTCAGACCCTTTTAGTCAGTGTGGAAAATCTCTAGCAGTACGTATAGTAGTTCATGTCA
TCTTATTATTCAGTATTTATAACTTGCAAAGAAATGAATATCAGAGAGTGAGAGGAACTTGTTTATTGCA
GCTTATAATGGTTACAAATAAAGCAATAGCATCACAAATTTCACAAATAAAGCATTTTTTTCACTGCATT
CTAGTTGTGGTTTGTCCAAACTCATCAATGTATCTTATCATGTCTGGCTCTAGCTATCCCGCCCCTAACT
CCGCCCATCCCGCCCCTAACTCCGCCCAGTTCCGCCCATTCTCCGCCCCATGGCTGACTAATTTTTTTTA
TTTATGCAGAGGCCGAGGCCGCCTCGGCCTCTGAGCTATTCCAGAAGTAGTGAGGAGGCTTTTTTGGAGG
CCTAGGGACGTACCCAATTCGCCCTATAGTGAGTCGTATTACGCGCGCTCACTGGCCGTCGTTTTACAAC
GTCGTGACTGGGAAAACCCTGGCGTTACCCAACTTAATCGCCTTGCAGCACATCCCCCTTTCGCCAGCTG
GCGTAATAGCGAAGAGGCCCGCACCGATCGCCCTTCCCAACAGTTGCGCAGCCTGAATGGCGAATGGG
[124 nt withheld, positions 7349-7472]
C
[91 nt withheld, positions 7474-7564]
A
[49 nt withheld, positions 7566-7614]
CCTTTGACGTTGGAGTCCACGTTCTTT
[37 nt withheld, positions 7642-7678]
ACCCTATCTCGGTCTATTCTTTTGATTTATAAGGGATTTTGCCGATTTCGGCCTATTGGTTAAAAAATGA
GCTGATTTAACAAAAATTTAACGCGAATTTTAACAAAATATTAACGCTTACAATTTAGGTGGCACTTTTC
GGGGAAATGTGCGCGGAACCCCTATTTGTTTATTTTTCTAAATACATTCAAATATGTATCCGCTCATGAG
ACAATAACCCTGATAAATGCTTCAATAATATTGAAAAAGGAAGAGTATGAGTATTCAACATTTCCGTGTC
GCCCTTATTCCCTTTTTTGCGGCATTTTGCCTTCCTGTTTTTGCTCACCCAGAAACGCTGGTGAAAGTAA
AAGATGCTGAAGATCAGTTGGGTGCACGAGTGGGTTACATCGAACTGGATCTCAACAGCGGTAAGATCCT
TGAGAGTTTTCGCCCCGAAGAACGTTTTCCAATGATGAGCACTTTTAAAGTTCTGCTATGTGGCGCGGTA
TTATCCCGTATTGACGCCGGGCAAGAGCAACTCGGTCGCCGCATACACTATTCTCAGAATGACTTGGTTG
AGTACTCACCAGTCACAGAAAAGCATCTTACGGATGGCATGACAGTAAGAGAATTATGCAGTGCTGCCAT
AACCATGAGTGATAACACTGCGGCCAACTTACTTCTGACAACGATCGGAGGACCGAAGGAGCTAACCGCT
TTTTTGCACAACATGGGGGATCATGTAACTCGCCTTGATCGTTGGGAACCGGAGCTGAATGAAGCCATAC
CAAACGACGAGCGTGACACCACGATGCCTGTAGCAATGGCAACAACGTTGCGCAAACTATTAACTGGCGA
ACTACTTACTCTAGCTTCCCGGCAACAATTAATAGACTGGATGGAGGCGGATAAAGTTGCAGGACCACTT
CTGCGCTCGGCCCTTCCGGCTGGCTGGTTTATTGCTGATAAATCTGGAGCCGGTGAGCGTGGGTCTCGCG
GTATCATTGCAGCACTGGGGCCAGATGGTAAGCCCTCCCGTATCGTAGTTATCTACACGACGGGGAGTCA
GGCAACTATGGATGAACGAAATAGACAGATCGCTGAGATAGGTGCCTCACTGATTAAGCATTGGTAACTG
TCAGACCAAGTTTACTCATATATACTTTAGATTGATTTAAAACTTCATTTTTAATTTAAAAGGATCTAGG
TGAAGATCCTTTTTGATAATCTCATGACCAAAATCCCTTAACGTGAGTTTTCGTTCCACTGAGCGTCAGA
CCCCGTAGAAAAGATCAAAGGATCTTCTTGAGATCCTTTTTTTCTGCGCGTAATCTGCTGCTTGCAAACA
AAAAAACCACCGCTACCAGCGGTGGTTTGTTTGCCGGATCAAGAGCTACCAACTCTTTTTCCGAAGGTAA
CTGGCTTCAGCAGAGCGCAGATACCAAATACTGTTCTTCTAGTGTAGCCGTAGTTAGGCCACCACTTCAA
GAACTCTGTAGCACCGCCTACATACCTCGCTCTGCTAATCCTGTTACCAGTGGCTGCTGCCAGTGGCGAT
AAGTCGTGTCTTACCGGGTTGGACTCAAGACGATAGTTACCGGATAAGGCGCAGCGGTCGGGCTGAACGG
GGGGTTCGTGCACACAGCCCAGCTTGGAGCGAACGACCTACACCGAACTGAGATACCTACAGCGTGAGCT
ATGAGAAAGCGCCACGCTTCCCGAAGGGAGAAAGGCGGACAGGTATCCGGTAAGCGGCAGGGTCGGAACA
GGAGAGCGCACGAGGGAGCTTCCAGGGGGAAACGCCTGGTATCTTTATAGTCCTGTCGGGTTTCGCCACC
TCTGACTTGAGCGTCGATTTTTGTGATGCTCGTCAGGGGGGCGGAGCCTATGGAAAAACGCCAGCAACGC
GGCCTTTTTACGGTTCCTGGCCTTTTGCTGGCCTTTTGCTCACATGTTCTTTCCTGCGTTATCCCCTGAT
TCTGTGGATAACCGTATTACCGCCTTTGAGTGAGCTGATACCGCTCGCCGCAGCCGAACGACCGAGCGCA
GCGAGTCAGTGAGCGAGGAAGCGGAAGAGCGCCCAATACGCAAACCGCCTCTCCCCGCGCGTTGGCCGAT
TCATTAATGCAGCTGGCACGACAGGTTTCCCGACTGGAAAGCGGGCAGTGAGCGCAACGCAATTAATGTG
AGTTAGCTCACTCATTAGGCACCCCAGGCTTTACACTTTATGCTTCCGGCTCGTATGTTGTGTGGAATTG
TGAGCGGATAACAATTTCACACAGGAAACAGCTATGACCATGATTACGCCAAGCGCGCAATTAACCCTCA
CTAAAGGGAACAAAAGCTGGAGCTGCAAGC
