>Addgene plasmid #143774 | TFORF1238 | depositor partial sequence | sequence record 283449 | Insert
ACCGCCACCATGGTGCGAGGCTGGGAGCCGCCGCCCGGGCTGGACTGCGCTATCTCTGAAGGGCACAAAT
CAGAAGGCACCATGCCTCCTAATAAAGAGGCCAGCGGTCTCAGTAGTTCACCAGCGGGGCTCATCTGCCT
CCCTCCAATCTCTGAGGAGCTACAGCTTGTGTGGACGCAAGCAGCCCAGACCAGTGAGCTAGACAGCAAT
GAACACCTGCTCAAAACCTTCAGCTACTTTCCCTATCCCAGCCTAGCAGACATTGCCCTTCTCTGCCTAC
GTTATGGGTTGCAGATGGAGAAAGTCAAGACTTGGTTTATGGCCCAGCGCCTCCGCTGTGGTATTAGCTG
GTCATCTGAAGAAATAGAAGAGACTCGAGCCCGAGTAGTCTACCGTCGGGACCAACTCCATTTCAAATCC
CTTCTCTCTTTTACTCATCATGCGGGACGGCCCCCAGAGGAGGTGCCTCCTCCTCCAGTGCCAGCTCCAG
AGCAAGTTGGTATTGGAATAGGTCCTCCAACTCTTAGCAAGCCTACCCAGACGAAAGGATTGAAGGTAGA
GCCTGAGGAGCCCTCTCAGATGCCACCACTGCCACAGAGTCACCAGAAATTAAAGGAGTCCCTGATGACA
CCTGGCAGTGGAGCATTCCCCTACCAATCAGATTTTTGGCAACATCTTCAAAGCAGTGGCCTCTCAAAGG
AGCAGGCAGGCAGGGGTCCCAACCAGTCACATGGCATAGGTACTGCTTCCTGGAACCACTCCACAACCGT
CCCCCAGCCACAAGCTCGGGATAAACCCCCACCAATTGCATTAATTGCCAGTAGTTGTAAGGAGGAGTCA
GCATCTAGTGTTACTCCCTCTTCTTCCTCTACCTCTTCTTCTTTCCAGGTACTGGCTAATGGAGCTACTG
CCGCCTCTAAACCCCTCCAGCCACTAGGCTGTGTCCCACAGTCAGTGTCACCCAGTGAACAGGCATTACC
CCCACATCTGGAACCAGCCTGGCCCCAAGGGCTACGGCATAACTCAGTACCAGGTAGAGTTGGCCCCACA
GAGTACCTTTCCCCAGATATGCAACGCCAGCGAAAGACCAAGCGCAAAACCAAAGAGCAGCTGGCTATCC
TTAAATCCTTTTTTTTACAGTGCCAGTGGGCACGGCGTGAGGATTACCAAAAGTTAGAACAGATCACTGG
TTTACCTCGGCCTGAGATCATTCAGTGGTTTGGTGACACACGCTATGCCTTGAAGCATGGGCAACTAAAG
TGGTTTCGGGACAACGCAGTACCTGGTGCCCCTAGTTTCCAAGACCCAGCAATTCCTACACCACCACCAT
CAACCCGCTCCTTGAACGAAAGGGCTGAGACACCACCTCTGCCGATCCCTCCACCCCCACCGGATATACA
ACCCTTGGAGAGGTACTGGGCAGCCCACCAACAGCTACGGGAAACTGATATCCCTCAATTGAGTCAGGCA
TCAAGGCTTAGCACCCAGCAGGTGCTGGATTGGTTTGACTCTCGATTACCTCAGCCAGCTGAGGTGGTAG
TTTGTCTAGATGAAGAAGAGGAAGAGGAGGAGGAAGAACTGCCAGAAGATGATGAGGAAGAGGAGGAGGA
GGAGGAGGAAGATGATGATGATGATGATGATGATGTGATCATACAAGACTAGTAATGAACTAGTCCGTAA
CTTGAAAGTATTTCGATTTCTTGGCTTTATATATCTTGTGGAAAGGACGATTCGACAATATCGCAGCTGG
ATCA
