>Addgene plasmid #143774 | TFORF1238 | depositor partial sequence | sequence record 283450 | Barcode
TTCGACAATATCGCAGCTGGATCA
